>Addgene plasmid #228577 | TMEM16F-I521A-peGFP-N1 | addgene full sequence | sequence record 454654 | Addgene NGS Result
TAGTTATTAATAGTAATCAATTACGGGGTCATTAGTTCATAGCCCATATATGGAGTTCCGCGTTACATAA
CTTACGGTAAATGGCCCGCCTGGCTGACCGCCCAACGACCCCCGCCCATTGACGTCAATAATGACGTATG
TTCCCATAGTAACGCCAATAGGGACTTTCCATTGACGTCAATGGGTGGAGTATTTACGGTAAACTGCCCA
CTTGGCAGTACATCAAGTGTATCATATGCCAAGTACGCCCCCTATTGACGTCAATGACGGTAAATGGCCC
GCCTGGCATTATGCCCAGTACATGACCTTATGGGACTTTCCTACTTGGCAGTACATCTACGTATTAGTCA
TCGCTATTACCATGGTGATGCGGTTTTGGCAGTACATCAATGGGCGTGGATAGCGGTTTGACTCACGGGG
ATTTCCAAGTCTCCACCCCATTGACGTCAATGGGAGTTTGTTTTGGCACCAAAATCAACGGGACTTTCCA
AAATGTCGTAACAACTCCGCCCCATTGACGCAAATGGGCGGTAGGCGTGTACGGTGGGAGGTCTATATAA
GCAGAGCTGGTTTAGTGAACCGTCAGATCCGCTAGCGCTACCGGACTCAGATCTCGAGCTCAAGCTTCGA
ATTCTGCAGTCGACGGTACCGCGGGCCACCATGACTAGGAAGGTCCTGCTGAACATGGAGCTGGAGGAGG
ACGACGATGAGGATGGAGACATTGTGCTGGAAAACTTTGACCAGACAATTGTCTGCCCCACCTTTGGATC
ACTGGAGAATCAGCAGGACTTCAGGACTCCAGAGTTTGAAGAATTTAACGGGAAGCCCGACTCCCTCTTT
TTCACCGATGGCCAGAGGCGAATCGACTTCATCCTCGTGTATGAAGATGAGAGCAAAAAGGAGAACAATA
AGAAAGGGACAAATGAGAAACAGAAGAGGAAAAGACAAGCATACGAATCTAACCTTATCTGCCATGGGCT
GCAGCTGGAAGCAACAAGATCTGTTTCTGATGACAAGCTTGTGTTCGTAAAAGTGCACGCGCCCTGGGAA
GTGCTGTGCACCTATGCTGAGATCATGCACATCAAACTCCCGCTAAAGCCAAACGACCTGAAAACGCGCT
CGCCCTTTGGCAACCTCAACTGGTTCACCAAGGTCCTCCGGGTGAACGAGAGTGTCATCAAGCCAGAGCA
GGAGTTCTTCACTGCCCCTTTTGAGAAGAGCCGGATGAATGATTTCTACATCCTCGATAGAGATTCCTTC
TTCAACCCTGCCACCAGAAGCCGCATTGTTTATTTCATCCTCTCTCGGGTCAAATACCAAGTGATGAACA
ACGTTAACAAATTTGGGATTAATAGACTGGTCAGCTCTGGAATCTACAAAGCAGCGTTTCCTCTGCACGA
CTGCAGATTCAACTATGAGTCGGAGGACATCAGTTGTCCTAGCGAGCGTTACCTCCTGTACAGAGAATGG
GCTCACCCTCGGAGTATATACAAGAAGCAGCCCTTGGATCTTATCAGGAAGTATTACGGCGAGAAGATTG
GAATCTACTTTGCTTGGCTGGGCTATTACACGCAGATGCTCCTTCTCGCAGCTGTGGTGGGCGTGGCCTG
CTTCCTCTATGGATATCTTGATCAGGATAACTGCACTTGGAGCAAAGAGGTCTGTGATCCTGACATCGGT
GGCCAGATCCTGATGTGCCCCCAGTGTGACAGGCTGTGTCCGTTCTGGAGGCTGAATATCACCTGTGAAT
CTTCTAAGAAATTGTGCATCTTTGACAGTTTTGGAACCCTGATCTTCGCTGTATTTATGGGAGTGTGGGT
TACATTGTTTTTGGAGTTTTGGAAGCGGCGCCAGGCAGAGCTCGAATATGAATGGGACACCGTTGAGCTA
CAGCAAGAGGAACAGGCCCGGCCAGAGTATGAGGCCCAGTGCAATCACGTGGTGATAAACGAGATCACTC
AGGAGGAGGAGCGCATCCCATTTACCACCTGTGGGAAGTGCATCCGGGTCACGCTGTGTGCGAGCGCCGT
CTTCTTCTGGATCCTGCTCATCATCGCCTCTGTGATCGGGATCATTGTCTACAGGCTGTCCGTGTTCATC
GTATTTTCCACAACGCTCCCCAAGAACCCCAACGGGACAGACCCGATCCAGAAGTACCTGACCCCACAGA
TGGCCACATCCATCACAGCCTCCATCATCAGCTTCATCATCGCCATGATCCTCAACACGATCTACGAGAA
GGTGGCCATCATGATCACCAACTTCGAGCTCCCAAGGACCCAGACGGATTATGAGAACAGCCTGACCATG
AAGATGTTCTTGTTCCAGTTTGTCAACTATTACTCCTCATGCTTCTACATCGCATTCTTCAAGGGCAAAT
TCGTGGGCTATCCCGGGGACCCAGTGTACTTGCTGGGCAAATACAGAAGCGAAGAGTGTGACCCGGGGGG
CTGCCTCCTTGAACTGACCACACAGCTGACGATCATCATGGGGGGAAAGGCAATCTGGAACAACATACAA
GAAGTCTTGCTCCCATGGGTTATGAATCTAATTGGACGATATAAAAGAGTCTCGGGATCAGAAAAGATAA
CCCCACGATGGGAACAGGATTACCATCTGCAGCCCATGGGCAAGCTGGGATTGTTCTATGAGTATCTTGA
AATGATTATTCAGTTTGGGTTCGTCACTTTATTTGTGGCCTCTTTCCCACTGGCTCCCCTGCTGGCTCTG
GTGAACAATATTTTGGAAATAAGAGTGGACGCGTGGAAGCTCACAACCCAGTTTAGGCGCATGGTGCCCG
AAAAAGCCCAGGATATCGGCGCGTGGCAGCCCATCATGCAAGGAATAGCCATCCTGGCCGTGGTGACCAA
CGCCATGATCATTGCTTTCACATCAGACATGATCCCCCGCCTGGTGTATTATTGGTCTTTCTCTATCCCT
CCCTACGGGGACCACACTTATTACACCATGGACGGCTACATCAACAACACTCTCTCTGTCTTCAACATCA
CGGACTTCAAGAACACAGACAAAGAAAACCCATACATTGGGCTTGGTAACTATACCTTGTGCAGGTACCG
TGACTTCCGAAACCCACCTGGGCACCCACAAGAGTATAAACACAACATCTACTATTGGCACGTGATTGCC
GCCAAGCTGGCCTTCATCATTGTCATGGAGCACATCATCTACTCTGTGAAGTTCTTCATTTCCTACGCAA
TTCCAGATGTGTCCAAAATCACGAAAAGCAAGATCAAGAGGGAGAAATACCTCACGCAGAAGTTGCTTCA
CGAGAGTCACCTCAAAGACCTGACCAAAAACATGGGGATCATCGCCGAGAGGATAGGAGGAACGGTTGAC
AACAGCGTGCGGCCAAAACTCGAAGCACCGGTCGCCACCATGGTGAGCAAGGGCGAGGAGCTGTTCACCG
GGGTGGTGCCCATCCTGGTCGAGCTGGACGGCGACGTAAACGGCCACAAGTTCAGCGTGTCCGGCGAGGG
CGAGGGCGATGCCACCTACGGCAAGCTGACCCTGAAGTTCATCTGCACCACCGGCAAGCTGCCCGTGCCC
TGGCCCACCCTCGTGACCACCCTGACCTACGGCGTGCAGTGCTTCAGCCGCTACCCCGACCACATGAAGC
AGCACGACTTCTTCAAGTCCGCCATGCCCGAAGGCTACGTCCAGGAGCGCACCATCTTCTTCAAGGACGA
CGGCAACTACAAGACCCGCGCCGAGGTGAAGTTCGAGGGCGACACCCTGGTGAACCGCATCGAGCTGAAG
GGCATCGACTTCAAGGAGGACGGCAACATCCTGGGGCACAAGCTGGAGTACAACTACAACAGCCACAACG
TCTATATCATGGCCGACAAGCAGAAGAACGGCATCAAGGTGAACTTCAAGATCCGCCACAACATCGAGGA
CGGCAGCGTGCAGCTCGCCGACCACTACCAGCAGAACACCCCCATCGGCGACGGCCCCGTGCTGCTGCCC
GACAACCACTACCTGAGCACCCAGTCCGCCCTGAGCAAAGACCCCAACGAGAAGCGCGATCACATGGTCC
TGCTGGAGTTCGTGACCGCCGCCGGGATCACTCTCGGCATGGACGAGCTGTACAAGTAAAGCGGCCGCGA
CTCTAGATCATAATCAGCCATACCACATTTGTAGAGGTTTTACTTGCTTTAAAAAACCTCCCACACCTCC
CCCTGAACCTGAAACATAAAATGAATGCAATTGTTGTTGTTAACTTGTTTATTGCAGCTTATAATGGTTA
CAAATAAAGCAATAGCATCACAAATTTCACAAATAAAGCATTTTTTTCACTGCATTCTAGTTGTGGTTTG
TCCAAACTCATCAATGTATCTTAAGGCGTAAATTGTAAGCGTTAATATTTTGTTAAAATTCGCGTTAAAT
TTTTGTTAAATCAGCTCATTTTTTAACCAATAGGCCGAAATCGGCAAAATCCCTTATAAATCAAAAGAAT
AGACCGAGATAGGGT
[37 nt withheld, positions 4496-4532]
AAAGAACGTGGACTCCAACGTCAAAGG
[49 nt withheld, positions 4560-4608]
T
[91 nt withheld, positions 4610-4700]
G
[124 nt withheld, positions 4702-4825]
CAGGTGGCACTTTTCGGGGAAATGTGCGCGGAACCCCTATTTGTTTATTTTTCTAAATACATTCAAATAT
GTATCCGCTCATGAGACAATAACCCTGATAAATGCTTCAATAATATTGAAAAAGGAAGAGTCCTGAGGCG
GAAAGAACCAGCTGTGGAATGTGTGTCAGTTAGGGTGTGGAAAGTCCCCAGGCTCCCCAGCAGGCAGAAG
TATGCAAAGCATGCATCTCAATTAGTCAGCAACCAGGTGTGGAAAGTCCCCAGGCTCCCCAGCAGGCAGA
AGTATGCAAAGCATGCATCTCAATTAGTCAGCAACCATAGTCCCGCCCCTAACTCCGCCCATCCCGCCCC
TAACTCCGCCCAGTTCCGCCCATTCTCCGCCCCATGGCTGACTAATTTTTTTTATTTATGCAGAGGCCGA
GGCCGCCTCGGCCTCTGAGCTATTCCAGAAGTAGTGAGGAGGCTTTTTTGGAGGCCTAGGCTTTTGCAAA
GATCGATCAAGAGACAGGATGAGGATCGTTTCGCATGATTGAACAAGATGGATTGCACGCAGGTTCTCCG
GCCGCTTGGGTGGAGAGGCTATTCGGCTATGACTGGGCACAACAGACAATCGGCTGCTCTGATGCCGCCG
TGTTCCGGCTGTCAGCGCAGGGGCGCCCGGTTCTTTTTGTCAAGACCGACCTGTCCGGTGCCCTGAATGA
ACTGCAAGACGAGGCAGCGCGGCTATCGTGGCTGGCCACGACGGGCGTTCCTTGCGCAGCTGTGCTCGAC
GTTGTCACTGAAGCGGGAAGGGACTGGCTGCTATTGGGCGAAGTGCCGGGGCAGGATCTCCTGTCATCTC
ACCTTGCTCCTGCCGAGAAAGTATCCATCATGGCTGATGCAATGCGGCGGCTGCATACGCTTGATCCGGC
TACCTGCCCATTCGACCACCAAGCGAAACATCGCATCGAGCGAGCACGTACTCGGATGGAAGCCGGTCTT
GTCGATCAGGATGATCTGGACGAAGAGCATCAGGGGCTCGCGCCAGCCGAACTGTTCGCCAGGCTCAAGG
CGAGCATGCCCGACGGCGAGGATCTCGTCGTGACCCATGGCGATGCCTGCTTGCCGAATATCATGGTGGA
AAATGGCCGCTTTTCTGGATTCATCGACTGTGGCCGGCTGGGTGTGGCGGACCGCTATCAGGACATAGCG
TTGGCTACCCGTGATATTGCTGAAGAGCTTGGCGGCGAATGGGCTGACCGCTTCCTCGTGCTTTACGGTA
TCGCCGCTCCCGATTCGCAGCGCATCGCCTTCTATCGCCTTCTTGACGAGTTCTTCTGAGCGGGACTCTG
GGGTTCGAAATGACCGACCAAGCGACGCCCAACCTGCCATCACGAGATTTCGATTCCACCGCCGCCTTCT
ATGAAAGGTTGGGCTTCGGAATCGTTTTCCGGGACGCCGGCTGGATGATCCTCCAGCGCGGGGATCTCAT
GCTGGAGTTCTTCGCCCACCCTAGGGGGAGGCTAACTGAAACACGGAAGGAGACAATACCGGAAGGAACC
CGCGCTATGACGGCAATAAAAAGACAGAATAAAACGCACGGTGTTGGGTCGTTTGTTCATAAACGCGGGG
TTCGGTCCCAGGGCTGGCACTCTGTCGATACCCCACCGAGACCCCATTGGGGCCAATACGCCCGCGTTTC
TTCCTTTTCCCCACCCCACCCCCCAAGTTCGGGTGAAGGCCCAGGGCTCGCAGCCAACGTCGGGGCGGCA
GGCCCTGCCATAGCCTCAGGTTACTCATATATACTTTAGATTGATTTAAAACTTCATTTTTAATTTAAAA
GGATCTAGGTGAAGATCCTTTTTGATAATCTCATGACCAAAATCCCTTAACGTGAGTTTTCGTTCCACTG
AGCGTCAGACCCCGTAGAAAAGATCAAAGGATCTTCTTGAGATCCTTTTTTTCTGCGCGTAATCTGCTGC
TTGCAAACAAAAAAACCACCGCTACCAGCGGTGGTTTGTTTGCCGGATCAAGAGCTACCAACTCTTTTTC
CGAAGGTAACTGGCTTCAGCAGAGCGCAGATACCAAATACTGTTCTTCTAGTGTAGCCGTAGTTAGGCCA
CCACTTCAAGAACTCTGTAGCACCGCCTACATACCTCGCTCTGCTAATCCTGTTACCAGTGGCTGCTGCC
AGTGGCGATAAGTCGTGTCTTACCGGGTTGGACTCAAGACGATAGTTACCGGATAAGGCGCAGCGGTCGG
GCTGAACGGGGGGTTCGTGCACACAGCCCAGCTTGGAGCGAACGACCTACACCGAACTGAGATACCTACA
GCGTGAGCTATGAGAAAGCGCCACGCTTCCCGAAGGGAGAAAGGCGGACAGGTATCCGGTAAGCGGCAGG
GTCGGAACAGGAGAGCGCACGAGGGAGCTTCCAGGGGGAAACGCCTGGTATCTTTATAGTCCTGTCGGGT
TTCGCCACCTCTGACTTGAGCGTCGATTTTTGTGATGCTCGTCAGGGGGGCGGAGCCTATGGAAAAACGC
CAGCAACGCGGCCTTTTTACGGTTCCTGGCCTTTTGCTGGCCTTTTGCTCACATGTTCTTTCCTGCGTTA
TCCCCTGATTCTGTGGATAACCGTATTACCGCCATGCAT
Features (pLannotate 1.2.2; 15 found; start..end, strand, type, name):
     61..364     +  enhancer       CMV enhancer: human cytomegalovirus immediate early enhancer
    365..568     +  promoter       CMV promoter: human cytomegalovirus (CMV) immediate early promoter
    591..657     +  misc_feature   MCS (fragment): multiple cloning site
    661..3384    +  CDS            Ano6: ANO6_MOUSE - Also known as Tmem16f From Mus musculus (Mouse).
   3400..4119    +  CDS            EGFP: the original enhanced GFP (Yang et al., 1996) mammalian codon-optimized
   4136..4219    +  CDS            large T antigen (fragment): large T antigen from SV40 (simian virus 40)
   4242..4363    +  polyA_signal   SV40 poly(A) signal: SV40 polyadenylation signal
   4397..4825    -  rep_origin     f1 ori (sequence partly withheld): f1 bacteriophage origin of replication; arrow indicates direction of (+) strand synthesis
   4852..4956    +  promoter       AmpR promoter: bla
   4958..5315    +  promoter       SV40 promoter: SV40 enhancer and early promoter
   5350..6144    +  CDS            NeoR/KanR: aminoglycoside phosphotransferase from Tn5; aph(3')-II (or nptII); confers resistance to neomycin, kanamycin, and G418 (Geneticin®)
   6165..6317    +  CDS            ble (fragment): BLE_KLEPN - Experimental evidence at protein level: Swiss-Prot protein existence level 1. Binding protein with a strong affinity to the bleomycin family of antibiotics. Binds to CL990; an antimitotic-antibiotic compound. From Klebsiella pneumoniae.
   6376..6423    +  polyA_signal   HSV TK poly(A) signal: herpes simplex virus thymidine kinase polyadenylation signal (Cole and Stacy, 1985)
   6514..6530    -  polyA_signal   bGH poly(A) signal (fragment): bovine growth hormone polyadenylation signal
   6752..7340    +  rep_origin     ori: high-copy-number ColE1/pMB1/pBR322/pUC origin of replication
