[The description below was written by a language model from this plasmid's Addgene catalogue record and pLannotate feature annotations shown in this document.]
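Description:
TMEM16F-I521A-peGFP-N1 is a mammalian expression plasmid of about 7.5 kb built on the peGFP-N1 backbone, designed to produce mouse TMEM16F (anoctamin 6, Ano6; transcript variant 2) fused at its C-terminus to EGFP. The Ano6 coding sequence sits just downstream of the remaining multiple cloning site fragment and is driven by the human cytomegalovirus immediate early enhancer and promoter. The EGFP open reading frame follows a short linker, and the transcript is terminated by the SV40 polyadenylation signal. The insert carries the I521A point mutation and lacks the first three N-terminal residues (MQM). The cloning method is not recorded.

The plasmid is maintained in bacteria at high copy through a ColE1/pUC-type origin and selected with kanamycin. The resistance cassette is the dual-purpose NeoR/KanR gene (Tn5 aminoglycoside phosphotransferase). A bacterial bla-type promoter placed next to the SV40 enhancer/early promoter lets the same gene give kanamycin resistance in E. coli and G418 resistance in mammalian cells, with the HSV TK polyadenylation signal downstream. An f1 origin is also present, which allows single-stranded DNA production. The small annotated fragments of SV40 large T antigen, ble and the bGH poly(A) signal are most likely residual backbone sequence or annotation artefacts rather than functional elements.

The stated purpose is to express the TMEM16F-I521A-eGFP fusion in mammalian cells, where the fluorescent tag lets transfected cells be identified and the protein's localisation followed. The associated publication concerns ion and phospholipid permeation by TMEM16 and OSCA/TMEM63 family proteins, which suggests the mutant is used for functional comparison in that context. The record does not describe the specific effect of the I521A substitution.
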