Addgene plasmid #228577: TMEM16F-I521A-peGFP-N1
Purpose: Expresses mouse TMEM16F-I521A-eGFP in mammalian cells
Depositing lab: Huanghe Yang. Depositing organization: Duke University. Publication: TMEM16 and OSCA/TMEM63 proteins share a conserved potential to permeate ions and phospholipids. Lowry AJ, Liang P, Song M, Serena Wan YC, Pei ZM, Yang H, Zhang Y. bioRxiv [Preprint]. 2024 Sep 3:2024.02.04.578431. doi: 10.1101/2024.02.04.578431. PubMed 38370744.
Backbone
  Vector backbone: peGFP-N1
  Vector type: Mammalian Expression
Growth in bacteria
  Bacterial resistance: Kanamycin, 50 μg/mL
  Growth temperature: 37°C
  Growth strain: DH5alpha
  Copy number: High Copy
Gene/Insert
  Gene/Insert name: TMEM16F/anoctamin 6 (Ano6), transcript variant 2
  Species: M. musculus (mouse)
  Mutation: I521A plus a 3 amino acid N-terminal truncation (MQM)
  Entrez Gene: Ano6 (a.k.a. 2900059G15Rik, F730003B03Rik, Tmem16f)
  Cloning method: Unknown
Terms and licenses: Academic/Nonprofit Terms; Industry Terms: Not Available to Industry
Depositor comments: Please visit https://doi.org/10.1101/2024.02.04.578431 for bioRxiv preprint.
How to cite: TMEM16F-I521A-peGFP-N1 was a gift from Huanghe Yang (Addgene plasmid # 228577 ; http://n2t.net/addgene:228577 ; RRID:Addgene_228577)
